>Addgene plasmid #101285 | pLL5.0 E-cadherin shRNA/E-cadherin GFP-IRES-HA-H-Ras V12 | addgene full sequence | sequence record 197226 | Addgene NGS Result
CGCGATGTACGGGCCAGATATACGCGTTGACATTGATTATTGACTAGTTATTAATAGTAATCAATTACGG
GGTCATTAGTTCATAGCCCATATATGGAGTTCCGCGTTACATAACTTACGGTAAATGGCCCGCCTGGCTG
ACCGCCCAACGACCCCCGCCCATTGACGTCAATAATGACGTATGTTCCCATAGTAACGCCAATAGGGACT
TTCCATTGACGTCAATGGGTGGAGTATTTACGGTAAACTGCCCACTTGGCAGTACATCAAGTGTATCATA
TGCCAAGTACGCCCCCTATTGACGTCAATGACGGTAAATGGCCCGCCTGGCATTATGCCCAGTACATGAC
CTTATGGGACTTTCCTACTTGGCAGTACATCTACGTATTAGTCATCGCTATTACCATGGTGATGCGGTTT
TGGCAGTACATCAATGGGCGTGGATAGCGGTTTGACTCACGGGGATTTCCAAGTCTCCACCCCATTGACG
TCAATGGGAGTTTGTTTTGGCACCAAAATCAACGGGACTTTCCAAAATGTCGTAACAACTCCGCCCCATT
GACGCAAATGGGCGGTAGGCGTGTACGGTGGGAGGTCTATATAAGCAGCGCGTTTTGCCTGTACTGGGTC
TCTCTGGTTAGACCAGATCTGAGCCTGGGAGCTCTCTGGCTAACTAGGGAACCCACTGCTTAAGCCTCAA
TAAAGCTTGCCTTGAGTGCTTCAAGTAGTGTGTGCCCGTCTGTTGTGTGACTCTGGTAACTAGAGATCCC
TCAGACCCTTTTAGTCAGTGTGGAAAATCTCTAGCAGTGGCGCCCGAACAGGGACTTGAAAGCGAAAGGG
AAACCAGAGGAGCTCTCTCGACGCAGGACTCGGCTTGCTGAAGCGCGCACGGCAAGAGGCGAGGGGCGGC
GACTGGTGAGTACGCCAAAAATTTTGACTAGCGGAGGCTAGAAGGAGAGAGATGGGTGCGAGAGCGTCAG
TATTAAGCGGGGGAGAATTAGATCGCGATGGGAAAAAATTCGGTTAAGGCCAGGGGGAAAGAAAAAATAT
AAATTAAAACATATAGTATGGGCAAGCAGGGAGCTAGAACGATTCGCAGTTAATCCTGGCCTGTTAGAAA
CATCAGAAGGCTGTAGACAAATACTGGGACAGCTACAACCATCCCTTCAGACAGGATCAGAAGAACTTAG
ATCATTATATAATACAGTAGCAACCCTCTATTGTGTGCATCAAAGGATAGAGATAAAAGACACCAAGGAA
GCTTTAGACAAGATAGAGGAAGAGCAAAACAAAAGTAAGACCACCGCACAGCAAGCGGCCGGCCGCTGAT
CTTCAGACCTGGAGGAGGAGATATGAGGGACAATTGGAGAAGTGAATTATATAAATATAAAGTAGTAAAA
ATTGAACCATTAGGAGTAGCACCCACCAAGGCAAAGAGAAGAGTGGTGCAGAGAGAAAAAAGAGCAGTGG
GAATAGGAGCTTTGTTCCTTGGGTTCTTGGGAGCAGCAGGAAGCACTATGGGCGCAGCGTCAATGACGCT
GACGGTACAGGCCAGACAATTATTGTCTGGTATAGTGCAGCAGCAGAACAATTTGCTGAGGGCTATTGAG
GCGCAACAGCATCTGTTGCAACTCACAGTCTGGGGCATCAAGCAGCTCCAGGCAAGAATCCTGGCTGTGG
AAAGATACCTAAAGGATCAACAGCTCCTGGGGATTTGGGGTTGCTCTGGAAAACTCATTTGCACCACTGC
TGTGCCTTGGAATGCTAGTTGGAGTAATAAATCTCTGGAACAGATTTGGAATCACACGACCTGGATGGAG
TGGGACAGAGAAATTAACAATTACACAAGCTTAATACACTCCTTAATTGAAGAATCGCAAAACCAGCAAG
AAAAGAATGAACAAGAATTATTGGAATTAGATAAATGGGCAAGTTTGTGGAATTGGTTTAACATAACAAA
TTGGCTGTGGTATATAAAATTATTCATAATGATAGTAGGAGGCTTGGTAGGTTTAAGAATAGTTTTTGCT
GTACTTTCTATAGTGAATAGAGTTAGGCAGGGATATTCACCATTATCGTTTCAGACCCACCTCCCAACCC
CGAGGGGACCCGACAGGCCCGAAGGAATAGAAGAAGAAGGTGGAGAGAGAGACAGAGACAGATCCATTCG
ATTAGTGAACGGATCGGCACTGCGTGCGCCAATTCTGCAGACAAATGGCAGTATTCATCCACAATTTTAA
AAGAAAAGGGGGGATTGGGGGGTACAGTGCAGGGGAAAGAATAGTAGACATAATAGCAACAGACATACAA
ACTAAAGAATTACAAAAACAAATTACAAAAATTCAAAATTTTCGGGTTTATTACAGGGACAGCAGAGATC
CAGTTTGGTTAGTACCGCGCTCTAGAGATCCGACGCGCCATCTCTAGGCCCGCGCCGGCCCCCTCGCACA
GACTTGTGGGAGAAGCTCGGCTACTCCCCTGCCCCGGTTAATTTGCATATAATATTTCCTAGTAACTATA
GAGGCTTAATGTGCGATAAAAGACAGATAATCTGTTCTTTTTAATACTAGCTACATTTTACATGATAGGC
TTGGATTTCTATAAGAGATACAAATACTAAATTATTATTTTAAAAAACAGCACAAAAGGAAACTCACCCT
AACTGTAAAGTAATTGTGTGTTTTGAGACTATAAATATCCCTTGGAGAAAAGCCTTGTTTGTCAGCTACT
CTAGTTCTGTTCAAGAGACAGAACTAGAGTAGCTGACTTTTTTCTCGAGGTCGACGGTATCGATAAGCTC
GCTTCACGAGATTCCAGCAGGTCGAGGGACCTAATAACTTCGTATAGCATACATTATACGAAGTTATATT
AAGGGTTCCAAGCTTAAGCGGCCGCTGAAAGACCCCACCTGTAGGTTTGGCAAGCTAGCTTAAGTAACGC
CATTTTGCAAGGCATGGAAAATACATAACTGAGAATAGAGAAGTTCAGATCAAGGTTAGGAACAGAGAGA
CAGCAGAATATGGGCCAAACAGGATATCTGTGGTAAGCAGTTCCTGCCCCGGCTCAGGGCCAAGAACAGA
TGGTCCCCAGATGCGGTCCCGCCCTCAGCAGTTTCTAGAGAACCATCAGATGTTTCCAGGGTGCCCCAAG
GACCTGAAATGACCCTGTGCCTTATTTGAACTAACCAATCAGTTCGCTTCTCGCTTCTGTTCGCGCGCTT
CTGCTCCCCGAGCTCAATAAAAGAGCCCACAACCCCTCACTCGGCGCGCCAGTCCTCCGATAGACTGCGT
CGCCCGGGTACCCGTATTCCCAATAAAGCCTCTTGCTGTTTGCATCCGAATCGTGGACTCGCTGATCCTT
GGGAGGGTCTCCTCAGATTGATTGACTGCCCACCTCGGGGGTCTTTCATCGAATTCTGCAGTCGACGGTA
CCGCGGATGGGAGCCCGGTGCCGCAGCTTTTCCGCGCTCCTGCTCCTGCTGCAGGTCTCCTCATGGCTTT
GCCAGGAGCTGGAGCCTGAGTCCTGCAGTCCCGGCTTCAGTTCCGAGGTCTACACCTTCCCGGTGCCGGA
GAGGCACCTGGAGAGAGGCCATGTCCTGGGCAGAGTGAGATTTGAAGGATGCACCGGCCGGCCAAGGACA
GCCTTCTTTTCGGAAGACTCCCGATTCAAAGTGGCGACAGACGGCACCATCACAGTGAAGCGGCATCTAA
AGCTCCACAAGCTGGAGACCAGTTTCCTCGTCCGCGCCCGGGACTCCAGTCATAGGGAGCTGTCTACCAA
AGTGACGCTGAAGTCCATGGGGCACCACCATCACCGGCACCACCACCGCGACCCTGCCTCTGAATCCAAC
CCAGAGCTGCTCATGTTTCCCAGCGTGTACCCAGGTCTCAGAAGACAGAAACGAGACTGGGTCATCCCTC
CCATCAGCTGCCCCGAAAATGAAAAGGGTGAATTCCCAAAGAACCTGGTTCAGATCAAATCCAACAGGGA
CAAAGAAACAAAGGTTTTCTACAGCATCACCGGCCAAGGAGCTGACAAACCCCCCGTTGGCGTTTTCATC
ATTGAGAGGGAGACAGGCTGGCTGAAAGTGACACAGCCTCTGGATAGAGAAGCCATTGCCAAGTACATCC
TCTATTCTCATGCCGTGTCATCAAATGGGGAAGCGGTGGAGGATCCCATGGAGATAGTGATCACAGTGAC
AGATCAGAATGACAACAGGCCAGAGTTTACCCAGGAGGTGTTTGAGGGATCCGTTGCAGAAGGCGCTGTT
CCAGGAACCTCCGTGATGAAGGTCTCAGCCACCGATGCAGACGATGACGTCAACACCTACAACGCTGCCA
TCGCCTACACCATCGTCAGCCAGGATCCTGAGCTGCCTCACAAAAACATGTTCACTGTCAATAGGGACAC
CGGGGTCATCAGTGTGCTCACCTCTGGGCTGGACCGAGAGAGTTACCCTACATACACTCTGGTGGTTCAG
GCTGCTGACCTTCAAGGCGAAGGCTTGAGCACAACAGCCAAGGCTGTGATCACTGTCAAGGATATTAATG
ACAACGCTCCTGTCTTCAACCCGAGCACGTATCAGGGTCAAGTGCCTGAGAATGAGGTCAATGCCCGGAT
CGCCACACTCAAAGTGACCGATGATGATGCCCCCAACACTCCGGCGTGGAAAGCTGTGTACACCGTAGTC
AACGATCCTGACCAGCAGTTCGTTGTCGTCACAGACCCCACGACCAATGATGGCATTTTGAAAACAGCCA
AGGGCTTGGATTTTGAGGCCAAGCAGCAATACATCCTTCATGTGAGAGTGGAGAACGAGGAACCCTTTGA
GGGGTCTCTTGTCCCTTCCACAGCCACTGTCACTGTGGACGTGGTAGACGTGAATGAAGCCCCCATCTTT
ATGCCTGCGGAGAGGAGAGTCGAAGTGCCCGAAGACTTTGGTGTGGGTCAGGAAATCACATCTTATACCG
CTCGAGAGCCGGACACGTTCATGGATCAGAAGATCACGTATCGGATTTGGAGGGACACTGCCAACTGGCT
GGAGATTAACCCAGAGACTGGTGCCATTTTCACGCGCGCTGAGATGGACAGAGAAGACGCTGAGCATGTG
AAGAACAGCACATATGTAGCTCTCATCATCGCCACAGATGATGGTTCACCCATTGCCACTGGCACGGGCA
CTCTTCTCCTGGTCCTGTTAGACGTCAATGACAACGCTCCCATCCCAGAACCTCGAAACATGCAGTTCTG
CCAGAGGAACCCACAGCCTCATATCATCACCATCTTGGATCCAGACCTTCCCCCCAACACGTCCCCCTTT
ACTGCTGAGCTAACCCATGGGGCCAGCGTCAACTGGACCATTGAGTATAATGACGCAGCTCAAGAATCTC
TCATTTTGCAACCAAGAAAGGACTTAGAGATTGGCGAATACAAAATCCATCTCAAGCTCGCGGATAACCA
GAACAAAGACCAGGTGACCACGTTGGACGTCCATGTGTGTGACTGTGAAGGGACGGTCAACAACTGCATG
AAGGCGGGAATCGTGGCAGCAGGATTGCAAGTTCCTGCCATCCTCGGAATCCTTGGAGGGATCCTCGCCC
TGCTGATTCTGATCCTGCTGCTCCTACTGTTTCTACGGAGGAGAACGGTGGTCAAAGAGCCCCTGCTGCC
ACCAGATGATGATACCCGGGACAATGTGTATTACTATGATGAAGAAGGAGGTGGAGAAGAAGACCAGGAC
TTTGATTTGAGCCAGCTGCACAGGGGCCTGGATGCCCGACCGGAAGTGACTCGAAATGATGTGGCTCCCA
CCCTCATGAGCGTGCCCCAGTATCGTCCCCGTCCTGCCAATCCTGATGAAATTGGAAACTTCATCGATGA
AAACCTGAAGGCAGCCGACAGCGACCCCACGGCACCCCCTTACGACTCTCTGTTGGTGTTCGATTACGAG
GGCAGTGGTTCTGAAGCCGCTAGCCTGAGCTCACTGAACTCCTCTGAGTCGGATCAGGACCAGGACTACG
ATTATCTGAACGAGTGGGGCAACCGATTCAAGAAGCTGGCGGACATGTACGGCGGTGGCGAGGACGACAA
ACCGGTCGCCACCATGGTGAGCAAGGGCGAGGAGCTGTTCACCGGGGTGGTGCCCATCCTGGTCGAGCTG
GACGGCGACGTAAACGGCCACAAGTTCAGCGTGTCCGGCGAGGGCGAGGGCGATGCCACCTACGGCAAGC
TGACCCTGAAGTTCATCTGCACCACCGGCAAGCTGCCCGTGCCCTGGCCCACCCTCGTGACCACCCTGAC
CTACGGCGTGCAGTGCTTCAGCCGCTACCCCGACCACATGAAGCAGCACGACTTCTTCAAGTCCGCCATG
CCCGAAGGCTACGTCCAGGAGCGCACCATCTTCTTCAAGGACGACGGCAACTACAAGACCCGCGCCGAGG
TGAAGTTCGAGGGCGACACCCTGGTGAACCGCATCGAGCTGAAGGGCATCGACTTCAAGGAGGACGGCAA
CATCCTGGGGCACAAGCTGGAGTACAACTACAACAGCCACAACGTCTATATCATGGCCGACAAGCAGAAG
AACGGCATCAAGGTGAACTTCAAGATCCGCCACAACATCGAGGACGGCAGCGTGCAGCTCGCCGACCACT
ACCAGCAGAACACCCCCATCGGCGACGGCCCCGTGCTGCTGCCCGACAACCACTACCTGAGCACCCAGTC
CGCCCTGAGCAAAGACCCCAACGAGAAGCGCGATCACATGGTCCTGCTGGAGTTCGTGACCGCCGCCGGG
ATCACTCTCGGCATGGACGAGCTGTACAAGTAACCTGCAGGGGATCCGCCCCTCTCCCTCCCCCCCCCCT
AACGTTACTGGCCGAAGCCGCTTGGAATAAGGCCGGTGTGCGTTTGTCTATATGTTATTTTCCACCATAT
TGCCGTCTTTTGGCAATGTGAGGGCCCGGAAACCTGGCCCTGTCTTCTTGACGAGCATTCCTAGGGGTCT
TTCCCCTCTCGCCAAAGGAATGCAAGGTCTGTTGAATGTCGTGAAGGAAGCAGTTCCTCTGGAAGCTTCT
TGAAGACAAACAACGTCTGTAGCGACCCTTTGCAGGCAGCGGAACCCCCCACCTGGCGACAGGTGCCTCT
GCGGCCAAAAGCCACGTGTATAAGATACACCTGCAAAGGCGGCACAACCCCAGTGCCACGTTGTGAGTTG
GATAGTTGTGGAAAGAGTCAAATGGCTCTCCTCAAGCGTATTCAACAAGGGGCTGAAGGATGCCCAGAAG
GTACCCCATTGTATGGGATCTGATCTGGGGCCTCGGTACACATGCTTTACATGTGTTTAGTCGAGGTTAA
AAAAACGTCTAGGCCCCCCGAACCACGGGGACGTGGTTTTCCTTTGAAAAACACGATGATAATATGGCCA
CCATGTACCCATACGACGTCCCAGACTACGCTATGACCGAATACAAGCTTGTTGTTGTTGGCGCCGTCGG
TGTGGGCAAGAGTGCGCTGACCATCCAGCTGATCCAGAACCATTTTGTGGACGAATACGACCCCACTATA
GAGGATTCCTACCGGAAGCAGGTGGTCATTGATGGGGAGACGTGCCTGTTGGACATCCTGGATACCGCCG
GCCAGGAGGAGTACAGCGCCATGCGGGACCAGTACATGCGCACCGGGGAGGGCTTCCTGTGTGTGTTTGC
CATCAACAACACCAAGTCTTTTGAGGACATCCACCAGTACAGGGAGCAGATCAAACGGGTGAAGGACTCG
GATGACGTGCCCATGGTGCTGGTGGGGAACAAGTGTGACCTGGCTGCACGCACTGTGGAATCTCGGCAGG
CTCAGGACCTCGCCCGAAGCTACGGCATCCCCTACATCGAGACCTCGGCCAAGACCCGGCAGGGAGTGGA
GGATGCCTTCTACACGTTGGTGCGTGAGATCCGGCAGCACAAGCTGCGGAAGCTGAACCCTCCTGATGAG
AGTGGCCCCGGCTGCATGAGCTGCAAGTGTGTGCTCTCCTGACCTGCAGGCAATTCGTCGAGGGACCTAA
TAACTTCGTATAGCATACATTATACGAAGTTATACATGTTTAAGGGTTCCGGTTCCACTAGGTACAATTC
GATATCAAGCTTATCGATAATCAACCTCTGGATTACAAAATTTGTGAAAGATTGACTGGTATTCTTAACT
ATGTTGCTCCTTTTACGCTATGTGGATACGCTGCTTTAATGCCTTTGTATCATGCTATTGCTTCCCGTAT
GGCTTTCATTTTCTCCTCCTTGTATAAATCCTGGTTGCTGTCTCTTTATGAGGAGTTGTGGCCCGTTGTC
AGGCAACGTGGCGTGGTGTGCACTGTGTTTGCTGACGCAACCCCCACTGGTTGGGGCATTGCCACCACCT
GTCAGCTCCTTTCCGGGACTTTCGCTTTCCCCCTCCCTATTGCCACGGCGGAACTCATCGCCGCCTGCCT
TGCCCGCTGCTGGACAGGGGCTCGGCTGTTGGGCACTGACAATTCCGTGGTGTTGTCGGGGAAATCATCG
TCCTTTCCTTGGCTGCTCGCCTGTGTTGCCACCTGGATTCTGCGCGGGACGTCCTTCTGCTACGTCCCTT
CGGCCCTCAATCCAGCGGACCTTCCTTCCCGGCCTGCTGCCGGCTCTGCGGCCTCTTCCGCGTCTTCGCC
TTCGCCCTCAGACGAGTCGGATCTCCCTTTGGGCCGCCTCCCCGCATCGATACCGTCGACCTCGATCGAG
ACCTAGAAAAACATGGAGCAATCACAAGTAGCAATACAGCAGCTACCAATGCTGATTGTGCCTGGCTAGA
AGCACAAGAGGAGGAGGAGGTGGGTTTTCCAGTCACACCTCAGGTACCTTTAAGACCAATGACTTACAAG
GCAGCTGTAGATCTTAGCCACTTTTTAAAAGAAAAGGGGGGACTGGAAGGGCTAATTCACTCCCAACGAA
GACAAGATATCCTTGATCTGTGGATCTACCACACACAAGGCTACTTCCCTGATTGGCAGAACTACACACC
AGGGCCAGGGATCAGATATCCACTGACCTTTGGATGGTGCTACAAGCTAGTACCAGTTGAGCAAGAGAAG
GTAGAAGAAGCCAATGAAGGAGAGAACACCCGCTTGTTACACCCTGTGAGCCTGCATGGGATGGATGACC
CGGAGAGAGAAGTATTAGAGTGGAGGTTTGACAGCCGCCTAGCATTTCATCACATGGCCCGAGAGCTGCA
TCCGGACTGTACTGGGTCTCTCTGGTTAGACCAGATCTGAGCCTGGGAGCTCTCTGGCTAACTAGGGAAC
CCACTGCTTAAGCCTCAATAAAGCTTGCCTTGAGTGCTTCAAGTAGTGTGTGCCCGTCTGTTGTGTGACT
CTGGTAACTAGAGATCCCTCAGACCCTTTTAGTCAGTGTGGAAAATCTCTAGCAGCATGTGAGCAAAAGG
CCAGCAAAAGGCCAGGAACCGTAAAAAGGCCGCGTTGCTGGCGTTTTTCCATAGGCTCCGCCCCCCTGAC
GAGCATCACAAAAATCGACGCTCAAGTCAGAGGTGGCGAAACCCGACAGGACTATAAAGATACCAGGCGT
TTCCCCCTGGAAGCTCCCTCGTGCGCTCTCCTGTTCCGACCCTGCCGCTTACCGGATACCTGTCCGCCTT
TCTCCCTTCGGGAAGCGTGGCGCTTTCTCATAGCTCACGCTGTAGGTATCTCAGTTCGGTGTAGGTCGTT
CGCTCCAAGCTGGGCTGTGTGCACGAACCCCCCGTTCAGCCCGACCGCTGCGCCTTATCCGGTAACTATC
GTCTTGAGTCCAACCCGGTAAGACACGACTTATCGCCACTGGCAGCAGCCACTGGTAACAGGATTAGCAG
AGCGAGGTATGTAGGCGGTGCTACAGAGTTCTTGAAGTGGTGGCCTAACTACGGCTACACTAGAAGAACA
GTATTTGGTATCTGCGCTCTGCTGAAGCCAGTTACCTTCGGAAAAAGAGTTGGTAGCTCTTGATCCGGCA
AACAAACCACCGCTGGTAGCGGTGGTTTTTTTGTTTGCAAGCAGCAGATTACGCGCAGAAAAAAAGGATC
TCAAGAAGATCCTTTGATCTTTTCTACGGGGTCTGACGCTCAGTGGAACGAAAACTCACGTTAAGGGATT
TTGGTCATGAGATTATCAAAAAGGATCTTCACCTAGATCCTTTTAAATTAAAAATGAAGTTTTAAATCAA
TCTAAAGTATATATGAGTAAACTTGGTCTGACAGTTACCAATGCTTAATCAGTGAGGCACCTATCTCAGC
GATCTGTCTATTTCGTTCATCCATAGTTGCCTGACTCCCCGTCGTGTAGATAACTACGATACGGGAGGGC
TTACCATCTGGCCCCAGTGCTGCAATGATACCGCGAGACCCACGCTCACCGGCTCCAGATTTATCAGCAA
TAAACCAGCCAGCCGGAAGGGCCGAGCGCAGAAGTGGTCCTGCAACTTTATCCGCCTCCATCCAGTCTAT
TAATTGTTGCCGGGAAGCTAGAGTAAGTAGTTCGCCAGTTAATAGTTTGCGCAACGTTGTTGCCATTGCT
ACAGGCATCGTGGTGTCACGCTCGTCGTTTGGTATGGCTTCATTCAGCTCCGGTTCCCAACGATCAAGGC
GAGTTACATGATCCCCCATGTTGTGCAAAAAAGCGGTTAGCTCCTTCGGTCCTCCGATCGTTGTCAGAAG
TAAGTTGGCCGCAGTGTTATCACTCATGGTTATGGCAGCACTGCATAATTCTCTTACTGTCATGCCATCC
GTAAGATGCTTTTCTGTGACTGGTGAGTACTCAACCAAGTCATTCTGAGAATAGTGTATGCGGCGACCGA
GTTGCTCTTGCCCGGCGTCAATACGGGATAATACCGCGCCACATAGCAGAACTTTAAAAGTGCTCATCAT
TGGAAAACGTTCTTCGGGGCGAAAACTCTCAAGGATCTTACCGCTGTTGAGATCCAGTTCGATGTAACCC
ACTCGTGCACCCAACTGATCTTCAGCATCTTTTACTTTCACCAGCGTTTCTGGGTGAGCAAAAACAGGAA
GGCAAAATGCCGCAAAAAAGGGAATAAGGGCGACACGGAAATGTTGAATACTCATACTCTTCCTTTTTCA
ATATTATTGAAGCATTTATCAGGGTTATTGTCTCATGAGCGGATACATATTTGAATGTATTTAGAAAAAT
AAACAAATAGGGGTTCCGCGCACATTTCCCCGAAAAGTGCCACCTGACGTCGACGGATCGGGAGATCTCC
CGATCCCCTATGGTGCACTCTCAGTACAATCTGCTCTGATGCCGCATAGTTAAGCCAGTATCTGCTCCCT
GCTTGTGTGTTGGAGGTCGCTGAGTAGTGCGCGAGCAAAATTTAAGCTACAACAAGGCAAGGCTTGACCG
ACAATTGCATGAAGAATCTGCTTAGGGTTAGGCGTTTTGCGCTGCTT
Features (pLannotate 1.2.2; 27 found; start..end, strand, type, name):
     29..408     +  enhancer       CMV enhancer: human cytomegalovirus immediate early enhancer
    409..608     +  promoter       CMV promoter: human cytomegalovirus (CMV) immediate early promoter
    626..806     +  LTR            5' LTR (truncated): truncated 5' long terminal repeat (LTR) from HIV-1
    853..978     +  misc_feature   HIV-1 Ψ: packaging signal of human immunodeficiency virus type 1
    962..1300    +  CDS            HIV-1 gag (fragment): gag protein from human immunodeficiency virus 1; gag
   1475..1708    +  misc_feature   RRE: The Rev response element (RRE) of HIV-1 allows for Rev-dependent mRNA export from the nucleus to the cytoplasm.
   2085..2185    +  CDS            Rev (fragment): human immunodeficiency virus 1 (HIV-1) Rev protein; rev; enhances nuclear export of unspliced and incompletely spliced viral mRNAs
   2235..2352    +  misc_feature   cPPT/CTS: central polypurine tract and central termination sequence of HIV-1
   2407..2719    +  promoter       U6 promoter: RNA polymerase III promoter for mouse U6 snRNA (Das et al., 1988)
   2774..2799    -  misc_feature   MCS (fragment): pBluescript multiple cloning site
   2834..2867    +  protein_bind   loxP: Cre-mediated recombination occurs in the 8-bp core sequence (GCATACAT). Cre recombinase
   2896..3409    +  LTR            5' LTR: 5' long terminal repeat from murine embryonic stem cell virus
   3409..3436    +  misc_feature   MCS (fragment): multiple cloning site
   3437..6088    +  CDS            Cdh1: CADH1_MOUSE - Experimental evidence at protein level: Swiss-Prot protein existence level 1. (Microbial infection) Does not function as a receptor for L.monocytogenes internalin A (InlA); mutating a single surface-exposed residue confers receptor activity to this protein and promotes uptake of the bacteria. From Mus musculus (Mouse).
   6104..6823    +  CDS            EGFP: the original enhanced GFP (Yang et al., 1996) mammalian codon-optimized
   6839..7421    +  misc_feature   IRES2: internal ribosome entry site (IRES) of the encephalomyocarditis virus (EMCV)
   7453..8022    +  CDS            H-Ras (G12V): human oncoprotein generated by the G12V mutation in the small GTPase H-Ras
   8050..8083    +  protein_bind   loxP: Cre-mediated recombination occurs in the 8-bp core sequence (GCATACAT). Cre recombinase
   8116..8139    +  misc_feature   MCS (fragment): pBluescript multiple cloning site
   8139..8725    +  misc_feature   WPRE: woodchuck hepatitis virus posttranscriptional regulatory element
   8726..8745    +  misc_feature   MCS (fragment): pBluescript multiple cloning site
   8747..9247    +  CDS            nef (fragment): NEF_HV1LA - Experimental evidence at protein level: Swiss-Prot protein existence level 1. Extracellular Nef protein targets CD4(+) T-lymphocytes for apoptosis by interacting with CXCR4 surface receptors. From Human immunodeficiency virus type 1 group M subtype B (isolate Lai) (HIV-1).
   9254..9434    +  LTR            5' LTR (truncated): truncated 5' long terminal repeat (LTR) from HIV-1
   9496..10084   -  rep_origin     ori: high-copy-number ColE1/pMB1/pBR322/pUC origin of replication
  10255..11115   -  CDS            AmpR: β-lactamase; bla; confers resistance to ampicillin, carbenicillin, and related antibiotics
  11116..11220   -  promoter       AmpR promoter: bla
  11279..11331   -  misc_feature   bom (fragment): basis of mobility region from pBR322
