[The description below was written by a language model from this plasmid's Addgene catalogue record and pLannotate feature annotations shown in this document.]
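Description:
pLL5.0 E-cadherin shRNA/E-cadherin GFP-IRES-HA-H-Ras V12 is an 11.5 kb HIV-1-based lentiviral transfer plasmid built on the LentiLox pLL5.0 backbone (a derivative of pLL3.7) for combined knockdown and re-expression in mammalian cells. It is propagated in bacteria through a high-copy ColE1/pUC-type origin and selected with ampicillin (AmpR). A CMV enhancer/promoter fused to a truncated 5' LTR drives production of the viral genomic RNA. That RNA carries the Ψ packaging signal, a gag fragment, the RRE for Rev-dependent nuclear export, the cPPT/CTS, a WPRE to enhance transcript expression, and a truncated downstream LTR.

The payload has two transcription units. A mouse U6 RNA polymerase III promoter is positioned to drive the E-cadherin shRNA named in the title, although the hairpin sequence is listed as unknown and is not annotated in the feature table. Downstream, a murine embryonic stem cell virus LTR serves as the Pol II promoter for a bicistronic transcript. The first cistron is mouse E-cadherin (Cdh1) fused at its C terminus to EGFP. An EMCV IRES then allows translation of H-Ras carrying the activating G12V mutation, which the annotation identifies as the human oncoprotein. The record describes this Ras as HA-tagged, but the tag is not separately annotated. According to the record, the IRES and HA-H-Ras V12 were recombined into the SbfI site of the parental E-cadherin shRNA/mEcad-GFP vector. Two same-orientation loxP sites flank the whole Pol II cassette, so Cre could in principle excise it.

The design suggests replacing endogenous E-cadherin with a fluorescent version while co-expressing oncogenic Ras in the same transduced cells, and the associated publication concerns junctional contractility in epithelia.
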