Addgene plasmid #101285: pLL5.0 E-cadherin shRNA/E-cadherin GFP-IRES-HA-H-Ras V12
Purpose: Lentiviral expression ,was generatedby recombining bothIRES an HA-tagged H-Ras V12 into SbfI site of pLL5.0 Ecadherin shRNA/mEcad-GFP
Depositing lab: Alpha Yap. Depositing organization: University of Queensland. Publication: Cortical F-actin stabilization generates apical-lateral patterns of junctional contractility that integrate cells into epithelia. Wu SK, Gomez GA, Michael M, Verma S, Cox HL, Lefevre JG, Parton RG, Hamilton NA, Neufeld Z, Yap AS. Nat Cell Biol. 2014 Feb;16(2):167-78. doi: 10.1038/ncb2900. Epub 2014 Jan 12. PubMed 24413434.
Backbone
  Vector backbone: LentiLox pLL5.0(backbone pLL3.7)
  Backbone manufacturer: J. Bear (UNC Chapel Hill, USA)
  Vector type: Mammalian Expression, Lentiviral
Growth in bacteria
  Bacterial resistance: Ampicillin, 100 μg/mL
  Growth temperature: 37°C
  Growth strain: NEB Stable
  Copy number: Unknown
Gene/Insert
  Gene/Insert name: E-Cadherin-GFP-H-Ras
  gRNA/shRNA sequence: unknown
  Species: M. musculus (mouse)
  Mutation: H-Ras V12
  Tag / fusion protein: GFP (C terminal on insert)
  Cloning method: Unknown
  Sequencing primers: 5′ Unknown
Terms and licenses: Academic/Nonprofit Terms; Industry Terms: Not Available to Industry
How to cite: pLL5.0 E-cadherin shRNA/E-cadherin GFP-IRES-HA-H-Ras V12 was a gift from Alpha Yap (Addgene plasmid # 101285 ; http://n2t.net/addgene:101285 ; RRID:Addgene_101285)
